>Addgene plasmid #186956 | mCherry-Climp63(1–301) | addgene full sequence | sequence record 372880 | Addgene NGS Result
GACGGATCGGGAGATCTCCCGATCCCCTATGGTGCACTCTCAGTACAATCTGCTCTGATGCCGCATAGTT
AAGCCAGTATCTGCTCCCTGCTTGTGTGTTGGAGGTCGCTGAGTAGTGCGCGAGCAAAATTTAAGCTACA
ACAAGGCAAGGCTTGACCGACAATTGCATGAAGAATCTGCTTAGGGTTAGGCGTTTTGCGCTGCTTCGCG
ATGTACGGGCCAGATATACGCGTTGACATTGATTATTGACTAGTTATTAATAGTAATCAATTACGGGGTC
ATTAGTTCATAGCCCATATATGGAGTTCCGCGTTACATAACTTACGGTAAATGGCCCGCCTGGCTGACCG
CCCAACGACCCCCGCCCATTGACGTCAATAATGACGTATGTTCCCATAGTAACGCCAATAGGGACTTTCC
ATTGACGTCAATGGGTGGAGTATTTACGGTAAACTGCCCACTTGGCAGTACATCAAGTGTATCATATGCC
AAGTACGCCCCCTATTGACGTCAATGACGGTAAATGGCCCGCCTGGCATTATGCCCAGTACATGACCTTA
TGGGACTTTCCTACTTGGCAGTACATCTACGTATTAGTCATCGCTATTACCATGGTGATGCGGTTTTGGC
AGTACATCAATGGGCGTGGATAGCGGTTTGACTCACGGGGATTTCCAAGTCTCCACCCCATTGACGTCAA
TGGGAGTTTGTTTTGGCACCAAAATCAACGGGACTTTCCAAAATGTCGTAACAACTCCGCCCCATTGACG
CAAATGGGCGGTAGGCGTGTACGGTGGGAGGTCTATATAAGCAGAGCTCTCTGGCTAACTAGAGAACCCA
CTGCTTACTGGCTTATCGAAATTAATACGACTCACTATAGGGAGACCCAAGCTGGCTAGCGTTTAAACTT
AAGCTTGGTACCGAGCTCGGATCCACTAGTCCAGTGTGGTGGAATTCATGGTGAGCAAGGGCGAGGAGGA
TAACATGGCCATCATCAAGGAGTTCATGCGCTTCAAGGTGCACATGGAGGGCTCCGTGAACGGCCACGAG
TTCGAGATCGAGGGCGAGGGCGAGGGCCGCCCCTACGAGGGCACCCAGACCGCCAAGCTGAAGGTGACCA
AGGGTGGCCCCCTGCCCTTCGCCTGGGACATCCTGTCCCCTCAGTTCATGTACGGCTCCAAGGCCTACGT
GAAGCACCCCGCCGACATCCCCGACTACTTGAAGCTGTCCTTCCCCGAGGGCTTCAAGTGGGAGCGCGTG
ATGAACTTCGAGGACGGCGGCGTGGTGACCGTGACCCAGGACTCCTCCCTGCAGGACGGCGAGTTCATCT
ACAAGGTGAAGCTGCGCGGCACCAACTTCCCCTCCGACGGCCCCGTAATGCAGAAGAAGACCATGGGCTG
GGAGGCCTCCTCCGAGCGGATGTACCCCGAGGACGGCGCCCTGAAGGGCGAGATCAAGCAGAGGCTGAAG
CTGAAGGACGGCGGCCACTACGACGCTGAGGTCAAGACCACCTACAAGGCCAAGAAGCCCGTGCAGCTGC
CCGGCGCCTACAACGTCAACATCAAGTTGGACATCACCTCCCACAACGAGGACTACACCATCGTGGAACA
GTACGAACGCGCCGAGGGCCGCCACTCCACCGGCGGCATGGACGAGCTGTACAAGTCCGGACTCAGATCT
CGAGCTCCCTCGGCCAAACAAAGGGGCTCCAAGGGCGGCCACGGCGCCGCGAGCCCCTCGGACAAGGGCG
CCCACCCGTCGGGCGGCGCGGATGACGTGGCGAAGAAGCCGCCGGCGGCGCCGCAGCAGCCGCAGCCTCC
CGCGCCGCACCCGCCGCAGCACCCGCAGAACCAGGCGCACCGGGGCGGCCACCGCGGCCGGTCCTCAGCC
GCCACCGCCAACGCGTCCTCCGCGTCCTGCTCGCGCAGGCTTGGCCGGGTGCTCAACTTTCTCTTCTACC
TCTCCCTGGTGGCGGCGGCCGCCTTCTCGGGCTGGTATGTCCATCACGTCCTGGAGGAGGTCCAGCAGGT
CCGGCGTGGCCACCAGGACTTCTCCCGTCAGAGGGATGAGCTGGGCCAGGGCTTGCAGGGCGTCGAGCAG
AAGGTCCAATCCCTGCAAGCCACATTTGGGACTTTCGAGTCCCTCCTGAGAAACTCCCAGCATAAACAGG
ATCTCACAGAGAAAGCCGTGAAGGAAGGGGAGAGCGAGCTCAACCGAATTAGCGAAGTTCTACAGAAGTT
GCAGAATGAGATTCTCAAAGATCTGTCGGACGGGATCCACGTGGTGAAGGATGCCCGGGAGCGGGACTTC
ACGTCCCTGGAGAACACAGTCGAGGAGCGCCTGACGGAGCTTACCAAGTCTATCAATGACAACATCGCCA
TCTTCACTGATGTCCAGAAGAGGAGCCAGAAGGAGATCAATGAGGTCAAGATGAAGGTGGCCTCCCTGGA
AGAATCCAAGGGGGATCGCAGTCAGGACGTGAAAACTCTGAAGGACGCCGTGAAGGAGGTCCAGGCCTCC
ATGATGTCGAGGGAGAGGGACATTGAGGCCCTGAAGAGTTCCCTTCAGACGATGGAGTCCGACGTCTACT
AATCTAGAGGGCCCGTTTAAACCCGCTGATCAGCCTCGACTGTGCCTTCTAGTTGCCAGCCATCTGTTGT
TTGCCCCTCCCCCGTGCCTTCCTTGACCCTGGAAGGTGCCACTCCCACTGTCCTTTCCTAATAAAATGAG
GAAATTGCATCGCATTGTCTGAGTAGGTGTCATTCTATTCTGGGGGGTGGGGTGGGGCAGGACAGCAAGG
GGGAGGATTGGGAAGACAATAGCAGGCATGCTGGGGATGCGGTGGGCTCTATGGCTTCTGAGGCGGAAAG
AACCAGCTGGGGCTCTAGGGGGTATCCCC
[124 nt withheld, positions 2900-3023]
C
[91 nt withheld, positions 3025-3115]
A
[49 nt withheld, positions 3117-3165]
CCTTTGACGTTGGAGTCCACGTTCTTT
[37 nt withheld, positions 3193-3229]
ACCCTATCTCGGTCTATTCTTTTGATTTATAAGGGATTTTGCCGATTTCGGCCTATTGGTTAAAAAATGA
GCTGATTTAACAAAAATTTAACGCGAATTAATTCTGTGGAATGTGTGTCAGTTAGGGTGTGGAAAGTCCC
CAGGCTCCCCAGCAGGCAGAAGTATGCAAAGCATGCATCTCAATTAGTCAGCAACCAGGTGTGGAAAGTC
CCCAGGCTCCCCAGCAGGCAGAAGTATGCAAAGCATGCATCTCAATTAGTCAGCAACCATAGTCCCGCCC
CTAACTCCGCCCATCCCGCCCCTAACTCCGCCCAGTTCCGCCCATTCTCCGCCCCATGGCTGACTAATTT
TTTTTATTTATGCAGAGGCCGAGGCCGCCTCTGCCTCTGAGCTATTCCAGAAGTAGTGAGGAGGCTTTTT
TGGAGGCCTAGGCTTTTGCAAAAAGCTCCCGGGAGCTTGTATATCCATTTTCGGATCTGATCAAGAGACA
GGATGAGGATCGTTTCGCATGATTGAACAAGATGGATTGCACGCAGGTTCTCCGGCCGCTTGGGTGGAGA
GGCTATTCGGCTATGACTGGGCACAACAGACAATCGGCTGCTCTGATGCCGCCGTGTTCCGGCTGTCAGC
GCAGGGGCGCCCGGTTCTTTTTGTCAAGACCGACCTGTCCGGTGCCCTGAATGAACTGCAGGACGAGGCA
GCGCGGCTATCGTGGCTGGCCACGACGGGCGTTCCTTGCGCAGCTGTGCTCGACGTTGTCACTGAAGCGG
GAAGGGACTGGCTGCTATTGGGCGAAGTGCCGGGGCAGGATCTCCTGTCATCTCACCTTGCTCCTGCCGA
GAAAGTATCCATCATGGCTGATGCAATGCGGCGGCTGCATACGCTTGATCCGGCTACCTGCCCATTCGAC
CACCAAGCGAAACATCGCATCGAGCGAGCACGTACTCGGATGGAAGCCGGTCTTGTCGATCAGGATGATC
TGGACGAAGAGCATCAGGGGCTCGCGCCAGCCGAACTGTTCGCCAGGCTCAAGGCGCGCATGCCCGACGG
CGAGGATCTCGTCGTGACCCATGGCGATGCCTGCTTGCCGAATATCATGGTGGAAAATGGCCGCTTTTCT
GGATTCATCGACTGTGGCCGGCTGGGTGTGGCGGACCGCTATCAGGACATAGCGTTGGCTACCCGTGATA
TTGCTGAAGAGCTTGGCGGCGAATGGGCTGACCGCTTCCTCGTGCTTTACGGTATCGCCGCTCCCGATTC
GCAGCGCATCGCCTTCTATCGCCTTCTTGACGAGTTCTTCTGAGCGGGACTCTGGGGTTCGAAATGACCG
ACCAAGCGACGCCCAACCTGCCATCACGAGATTTCGATTCCACCGCCGCCTTCTATGAAAGGTTGGGCTT
CGGAATCGTTTTCCGGGACGCCGGCTGGATGATCCTCCAGCGCGGGGATCTCATGCTGGAGTTCTTCGCC
CACCCCAACTTGTTTATTGCAGCTTATAATGGTTACAAATAAAGCAATAGCATCACAAATTTCACAAATA
AAGCATTTTTTTCACTGCATTCTAGTTGTGGTTTGTCCAAACTCATCAATGTATCTTATCATGTCTGTAT
ACCGTCGACCTCTAGCTAGAGCTTGGCGTAATCATGGTCATAGCTGTTTCCTGTGTGAAATTGTTATCCG
CTCACAATTCCACACAACATACGAGCCGGAAGCATAAAGTGTAAAGCCTGGGGTGCCTAATGAGTGAGCT
AACTCACATTAATTGCGTTGCGCTCACTGCCCGCTTTCCAGTCGGGAAACCTGTCGTGCCAGCTGCATTA
ATGAATCGGCCAACGCGCGGGGAGAGGCGGTTTGCGTATTGGGCGCTCTTCCGCTTCCTCGCTCACTGAC
TCGCTGCGCTCGGTCGTTCGGCTGCGGCGAGCGGTATCAGCTCACTCAAAGGCGGTAATACGGTTATCCA
CAGAATCAGGGGATAACGCAGGAAAGAACATGTGAGCAAAAGGCCAGCAAAAGGCCAGGAACCGTAAAAA
GGCCGCGTTGCTGGCGTTTTTCCATAGGCTCCGCCCCCCTGACGAGCATCACAAAAATCGACGCTCAAGT
CAGAGGTGGCGAAACCCGACAGGACTATAAAGATACCAGGCGTTTCCCCCTGGAAGCTCCCTCGTGCGCT
CTCCTGTTCCGACCCTGCCGCTTACCGGATACCTGTCCGCCTTTCTCCCTTCGGGAAGCGTGGCGCTTTC
TCATAGCTCACGCTGTAGGTATCTCAGTTCGGTGTAGGTCGTTCGCTCCAAGCTGGGCTGTGTGCACGAA
CCCCCCGTTCAGCCCGACCGCTGCGCCTTATCCGGTAACTATCGTCTTGAGTCCAACCCGGTAAGACACG
ACTTATCGCCACTGGCAGCAGCCACTGGTAACAGGATTAGCAGAGCGAGGTATGTAGGCGGTGCTACAGA
GTTCTTGAAGTGGTGGCCTAACTACGGCTACACTAGAAGAACAGTATTTGGTATCTGCGCTCTGCTGAAG
CCAGTTACCTTCGGAAAAAGAGTTGGTAGCTCTTGATCCGGCAAACAAACCACCGCTGGTAGCGGTGGTT
TTTTTGTTTGCAAGCAGCAGATTACGCGCAGAAAAAAAGGATCTCAAGAAGATCCTTTGATCTTTTCTAC
GGGGTCTGACGCTCAGTGGAACGAAAACTCACGTTAAGGGATTTTGGTCATGAGATTATCAAAAAGGATC
TTCACCTAGATCCTTTTAAATTAAAAATGAAGTTTTAAATCAATCTAAAGTATATATGAGTAAACTTGGT
CTGACAGTTACCAATGCTTAATCAGTGAGGCACCTATCTCAGCGATCTGTCTATTTCGTTCATCCATAGT
TGCCTGACTCCCCGTCGTGTAGATAACTACGATACGGGAGGGCTTACCATCTGGCCCCAGTGCTGCAATG
ATACCGCGAGACCCACGCTCACCGGCTCCAGATTTATCAGCAATAAACCAGCCAGCCGGAAGGGCCGAGC
GCAGAAGTGGTCCTGCAACTTTATCCGCCTCCATCCAGTCTATTAATTGTTGCCGGGAAGCTAGAGTAAG
TAGTTCGCCAGTTAATAGTTTGCGCAACGTTGTTGCCATTGCTACAGGCATCGTGGTGTCACGCTCGTCG
TTTGGTATGGCTTCATTCAGCTCCGGTTCCCAACGATCAAGGCGAGTTACATGATCCCCCATGTTGTGCA
AAAAAGCGGTTAGCTCCTTCGGTCCTCCGATCGTTGTCAGAAGTAAGTTGGCCGCAGTGTTATCACTCAT
GGTTATGGCAGCACTGCATAATTCTCTTACTGTCATGCCATCCGTAAGATGCTTTTCTGTGACTGGTGAG
TACTCAACCAAGTCATTCTGAGAATAGTGTATGCGGCGACCGAGTTGCTCTTGCCCGGCGTCAATACGGG
ATAATACCGCGCCACATAGCAGAACTTTAAAAGTGCTCATCATTGGAAAACGTTCTTCGGGGCGAAAACT
CTCAAGGATCTTACCGCTGTTGAGATCCAGTTCGATGTAACCCACTCGTGCACCCAACTGATCTTCAGCA
TCTTTTACTTTCACCAGCGTTTCTGGGTGAGCAAAAACAGGAAGGCAAAATGCCGCAAAAAAGGGAATAA
GGGCGACACGGAAATGTTGAATACTCATACTCTTCCTTTTTCAATATTATTGAAGCATTTATCAGGGTTA
TTGTCTCATGAGCGGATACATATTTGAATGTATTTAGAAAAATAAACAAATAGGGGTTCCGCGCACATTT
CCCCGAAAAGTGCCACCTGACGTC
Features (pLannotate 1.2.2; 22 found; start..end, strand, type, name):
     28..80      -  misc_feature   bom (fragment): basis of mobility region from pBR322
    235..614     +  enhancer       CMV enhancer: human cytomegalovirus immediate early enhancer
    615..818     +  promoter       CMV promoter: human cytomegalovirus (CMV) immediate early promoter
    814..847     +  LTR            5' LTR (truncated) (fragment): truncated 5' long terminal repeat (LTR) from HIV-1
    863..881     +  promoter       T7 promoter: promoter for bacteriophage T7 RNA polymerase
    958..1665    +  CDS            mCherry: mCherry is a basic (constitutively fluorescent) red fluorescent protein published in 2004, derived from Discosoma sp.. It is reported to be a very rapidly-maturing monomer with low acid sensitivity.
   1666..1687    +  misc_feature   MCS (fragment): multiple cloning site
   1687..2511    +  CDS            Ckap4 (fragment): CKAP4_MOUSE - Experimental evidence at protein level: Swiss-Prot protein existence level 1. Mediates the anchoring of the endoplasmic reticulum to microtubules. From Mus musculus (Mouse).
   2630..2854    +  polyA_signal   bGH poly(A) signal: bovine growth hormone polyadenylation signal
   2858..2879    +  promoter       SV40 promoter (fragment): SV40 enhancer and early promoter
   2900..3328    +  rep_origin     f1 ori (sequence partly withheld): f1 bacteriophage origin of replication; arrow indicates direction of (+) strand synthesis
   3342..3671    +  promoter       SV40 promoter: SV40 enhancer and early promoter
   3738..4529    +  CDS            neo: KKA2_KLEPN - Also known as kan, nptII. Experimental evidence at protein level: Swiss-Prot protein existence level 1. Resistance to kanamycin, neomycin, paromomycin, ribostamycin, butirosin and gentamicin B. From Klebsiella pneumoniae.
   4553..4711    +  CDS            ble (fragment): BLE_KLEPN - Experimental evidence at protein level: Swiss-Prot protein existence level 1. Binding protein with a strong affinity to the bleomycin family of antibiotics. Binds to CL990; an antimitotic-antibiotic compound. From Klebsiella pneumoniae.
   4706..4827    +  polyA_signal   SV40 poly(A) signal: SV40 polyadenylation signal
   4900..4916    -  protein_bind   lac operator: The lac repressor binds to the lac operator to inhibit transcription in E. coli. This inhibition can be relieved by adding lactose or isopropyl-β-D-thiogalactopyranoside (IPTG). lac repressor encoded by lacI
   4924..4954    -  promoter       lac promoter: promoter for the E. coli lac operon
   4969..4990    -  protein_bind   CAP binding site: CAP binding activates transcription in the presence of cAMP. E. coli catabolite activator protein
   5003..5095    -  CDS            lacI (fragment): lac repressor; lacI; The lac repressor binds to the lac operator to inhibit transcription in E. coli. This inhibition can be relieved by adding lactose or isopropyl-β-D-thiogalactopyranoside (IPTG).
   5278..5866    -  rep_origin     ori: high-copy-number ColE1/pMB1/pBR322/pUC origin of replication
   6037..6897    -  CDS            AmpR: β-lactamase; bla; confers resistance to ampicillin, carbenicillin, and related antibiotics
   6898..7002    -  promoter       AmpR promoter: bla
