[The description below was written by a language model from this plasmid's Addgene catalogue record and pLannotate feature annotations shown in this document.]
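Description:
mCherry-Climp63(1–301) is a mammalian expression plasmid built on the pcDNA3.1 backbone that produces a red-fluorescent fusion of a truncated mouse Climp63 (Ckap4), an endoplasmic reticulum protein that helps anchor the ER to microtubules. The human cytomegalovirus immediate-early enhancer and promoter drive transcription, and a bovine growth hormone polyadenylation signal terminates the transcript. A T7 promoter sits just upstream of the coding region, as is standard for this backbone. The open reading frame begins with mCherry, a monomeric, fast-maturing red fluorescent protein. It continues through a short linker derived from a multiple cloning site into the Ckap4 fragment, so the tag is at the N terminus of the insert. According to the record, only residues 1–301 are kept, leaving just part of the luminal domain. The annotated Ckap4 match is somewhat shorter than the stated 906 bp insert. The sequenced record (about 7.0 kb) is also slightly larger than the catalogue total.

For propagation in E. coli the plasmid carries a high-copy ColE1/pUC-type origin and a β-lactamase gene conferring ampicillin resistance. An f1 origin is also present. A separate cassette places the neomycin phosphotransferase gene under the SV40 early promoter with an SV40 polyadenylation signal, allowing G418 selection of stably transfected mammalian cells. Several short annotations (bom, lac promoter/operator, and fragments of lacI, ble and an HIV-1 LTR) appear to be backbone remnants or partial matches rather than functional parts. The insert was assembled by Gibson cloning, partly from an earlier deposited plasmid. The construct is suited to live or fixed-cell imaging of how shortening the Climp63 luminal domain affects ER localisation and morphology, in keeping with the associated study of ER tubule forms.
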