Addgene plasmid #186956: mCherry-Climp63(1–301)
Purpose: Expresses mCherry-Climp63 with partial luminal domain
Depositing lab: Ke Xu. Depositing organization: University of California, Berkeley. Publication: The endoplasmic reticulum adopts two distinct tubule forms. Wang B, Zhao Z, Xiong M, Yan R, Xu K. Proc Natl Acad Sci U S A. 2022 May 3;119(18):e2117559119. doi: 10.1073/pnas.2117559119. Epub 2022 Apr 26. PubMed 35471903.
Backbone
  Vector backbone: pcDNA3.1
  Backbone size w/o insert (bp): 5345
  Total vector size (bp): 6980
  Vector type: Mammalian Expression
  Selectable markers: Neomycin (select with G418)
Growth in bacteria
  Bacterial resistance: Ampicillin, 100 μg/mL
  Growth temperature: 37°C
  Growth strain: DH5alpha
  Copy number: High Copy
Gene/Insert
  Gene/Insert name: Ckap4 (alt name: Climp63)
  Species: M. musculus (mouse)
  Insert size (bp): 906
  Mutation: Only remain partial luminal domain
  Entrez Gene: Ckap4 (a.k.a. 5630400A09Rik, CLIMP-63, P63)
  Promoter: CMV Promoter
  Tag / fusion protein: mCherry (N terminal on insert)
  Cloning method: Gibson Cloning
  Sequencing primers: 5′ cgcaaatgggcggtaggcgtg; 3′ tagaaggcacagtcgagg
Resource information
  A portion of this plasmid was derived from a plasmid made by: Plasmid #136293 from Addgene
Terms and licenses: Academic/Nonprofit Terms; Industry Terms: Not Available to Industry
How to cite: mCherry-Climp63(1–301) was a gift from Ke Xu (Addgene plasmid # 186956 ; http://n2t.net/addgene:186956 ; RRID:Addgene_186956)
